Addgene plasmid #42778: TAL3315
Depositing lab: Keith Joung. Depositing organization: Massachusetts General Hospital. Publication: Targeted gene disruption in somatic zebrafish cells using engineered TALENs. Sander JD, Cade L, Khayter C, Reyon D, Peterson RT, Joung JK, Yeh JR. Nat Biotechnol. 2011 Aug 5;29(8):697-8. doi: 10.1038/nbt.1934. PubMed 21822241.
Backbone
  Vector backbone: JDS71
  Backbone manufacturer: Addgene plasmid #32287
  Backbone size w/o insert (bp): 6447
  Vector type: Mammalian Expression ; T7
Growth in bacteria
  Bacterial resistance: Ampicillin, 100 μg/mL
  Growth temperature: 37°C
  Growth strain: XL1 Blue
  Copy number: High Copy
Gene/Insert
  Gene/Insert name: ZebrafishCommunity-meis2a-right (alt name: meis2a)
  Species: D. rerio (zebrafish)
  Insert size (bp): 1640
  Entrez Gene: meis2.2 (a.k.a. fa26d08, wu:fa26d08)
  Promoter: CMV
  Tag / fusion protein: 3X Flag (N terminal on backbone); WT FOKI (C terminal on backbone)
  Cloning method: Restriction Enzyme; 5′ cloning site N/A (destroyed during cloning); 3′ cloning site N/A (destroyed during cloning)
  Sequencing primers: 5′ CMV-F; 3′ BGH-rev
Terms and licenses: Academic/Nonprofit Terms; Industry Terms: Not Available to Industry
Depositor comments: Target binding site: TGGATCCCCGTACATCCC It is strongly recommended that users perform a diagnostic digest to verify this plasmid prior to use. For example, a double digest of the plasmid with BamHI and KpnI should result in two bands at 2.3kb and 5.8kb.
How to cite: TAL3315 was a gift from Keith Joung (Addgene plasmid # 42778 ; http://n2t.net/addgene:42778 ; RRID:Addgene_42778)
