[The description below was written by a language model from this plasmid's Addgene catalogue record.]
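Description:
TAL3315 is a TALEN expression plasmid built on the JDS71 backbone, a mammalian expression vector that also carries a T7 promoter. It encodes the "right" half of a TALE nuclease pair directed against the zebrafish meis2a gene. The plasmid is a high-copy construct maintained in E. coli under ampicillin selection. The record does not include a feature table, so details such as the replication origin and polyadenylation signal are not explicitly documented, although the use of a BGH reverse sequencing primer suggests a BGH terminator region downstream of the coding sequence.

The roughly 1.6 kb insert is an engineered array of TAL effector repeats designed to recognise a specific 18-nucleotide site in the zebrafish target locus. It is not the meis2a coding sequence itself. The array was cloned by restriction enzyme methods that destroyed the junction sites, placing it in frame with elements supplied by the roughly 6.4 kb backbone: an N-terminal 3X FLAG epitope for detection and a C-terminal wild-type FokI nuclease domain. Because FokI cleaves only as a dimer, this construct is meant to be used with a matching "left" TALEN that binds the opposite strand nearby. The two FokI domains then meet over the spacer and create a double-strand break, whose error-prone repair produces disruptive indels.

The CMV promoter drives expression in transfected mammalian cells, while the T7 promoter allows in vitro transcription of mRNA, the form typically injected into zebrafish embryos. The associated publication concerns targeted gene disruption in somatic zebrafish cells. The depositor advises confirming the plasmid's integrity by diagnostic digest before use, a sensible precaution for highly repetitive TALE arrays.
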