>Addgene plasmid #42778 | TAL3315 | depositor partial sequence | sequence record 57898 | TAL3315 sequence 2430 bps
TCTAGAGCTAGCACCATGGACTACAAAGACCATGACGGTGATTATAAAGATCATGACATCGATTACAAGG
ATGACGATGACAAGATGGCCCCCAAGAAGAAGAGGAAGGTGGGCATTCACCGCGGGGTACCTATGGTGGA
CTTGAGGACACTCGGTTATTCGCAACAGCAACAGGAGAAAATCAAGCCTAAGGTCAGGAGCACCGTCGCG
CAACACCACGAGGCGCTTGTGGGGCATGGCTTCACTCATGCGCATATTGTCGCGCTTTCACAGCACCCTG
CGGCGCTTGGGACGGTGGCTGTCAAATACCAAGATATGATTGCGGCCCTGCCCGAAGCCACGCACGAGGC
AATTGTAGGGGTCGGTAAACAGTGGTCGGGAGCGCGAGCACTTGAGGCGCTGCTGACTGTGGCGGGTGAG
CTTAGGGGGCCTCCGCTCCAGCTCGACACCGGGCAGCTGCTGAAGATCGCGAAGAGAGGGGGAGTAACAG
CGGTAGAGGCAGTGCACGCCTGGCGCAATGCGCTCACCGGGGCCCCCTTGAACCTGACCCCAGACCAGGT
AGTCGCAATCGCGAACAATAATGGGGGAAAGCAAGCCCTGGAAACCGTGCAAAGGTTGTTGCCGGTCCTT
TGTCAAGACCACGGCCTTACACCGGAGCAAGTCGTGGCCATTGCAAATAATAACGGTGGCAAACAGGCTC
TTGAGACGGTTCAGAGACTTCTCCCAGTTCTCTGTCAAGCCCACGGGCTGACTCCCGATCAAGTTGTAGC
GATTGCGTCGAACATTGGAGGGAAACAAGCATTGGAGACTGTCCAACGGCTCCTTCCCGTGTTGTGTCAA
GCCCACGGTTTGACGCCTGCACAAGTGGTCGCCATCGCCTCGAATGGCGGCGGTAAGCAGGCGCTGGAAA
CAGTACAGCGCCTGCTGCCTGTACTGTGCCAGGATCATGGACTGACCCCAGACCAGGTAGTCGCAATCGC
GTCACATGACGGGGGAAAGCAAGCCCTGGAAACCGTGCAAAGGTTGTTGCCGGTCCTTTGTCAAGACCAC
GGCCTTACACCGGAGCAAGTCGTGGCCATTGCATCCCACGACGGTGGCAAACAGGCTCTTGAGACGGTTC
AGAGACTTCTCCCAGTTCTCTGTCAAGCCCACGGGCTGACTCCCGATCAAGTTGTAGCGATTGCGTCGCA
TGACGGAGGGAAACAAGCATTGGAGACTGTCCAACGGCTCCTTCCCGTGTTGTGTCAAGCCCACGGTTTG
ACGCCTGCACAAGTGGTCGCCATCGCCAGCCATGATGGCGGTAAGCAGGCGCTGGAAACAGTACAGCGCC
TGCTGCCTGTACTGTGCCAGGATCATGGACTGACCCCAGACCAGGTAGTCGCAATCGCGAACAATAATGG
GGGAAAGCAAGCCCTGGAAACCGTGCAAAGGTTGTTGCCGGTCCTTTGTCAAGACCACGGCCTTACACCG
GAGCAAGTCGTGGCCATTGCAAGCAATGGGGGTGGCAAACAGGCTCTTGAGACGGTTCAGAGACTTCTCC
CAGTTCTCTGTCAAGCCCACGGGCTGACTCCCGATCAAGTTGTAGCGATTGCGTCGAACATTGGAGGGAA
ACAAGCATTGGAGACTGTCCAACGGCTCCTTCCCGTGTTGTGTCAAGCCCACGGTTTGACGCCTGCACAA
GTGGTCGCCATCGCCAGCCATGATGGCGGTAAGCAGGCGCTGGAAACAGTACAGCGCCTGCTGCCTGTAC
TGTGCCAGGATCATGGACTGACCCCAGACCAGGTAGTCGCAATCGCGTCGAACATTGGGGGAAAGCAAGC
CCTGGAAACCGTGCAAAGGTTGTTGCCGGTCCTTTGTCAAGACCACGGCCTTACACCGGAGCAAGTCGTG
GCCATTGCAAGCAATGGGGGTGGCAAACAGGCTCTTGAGACGGTTCAGAGACTTCTCCCAGTTCTCTGTC
AAGCCCACGGGCTGACTCCCGATCAAGTTGTAGCGATTGCGTCGCATGACGGAGGGAAACAAGCATTGGA
GACTGTCCAACGGCTCCTTCCCGTGTTGTGTCAAGCCCACGGTTTGACGCCTGCACAAGTGGTCGCCATC
GCCAGCCATGATGGCGGTAAGCAGGCGCTGGAAACAGTACAGCGCCTGCTGCCTGTACTGTGCCAGGATC
ATGGACTGACACCCGAACAGGTGGTCGCCATTGCTTCCCACGACGGAGGACGGCCAGCCTTGGAGTCCAT
CGTAGCCCAATTGTCCAGGCCCGATCCCGCGTTGGCTGCGTTAACGAATGACCATCTGGTGGCGTTGGCA
TGTCTTGGTGGACGACCCGCGCTCGATGCAGTCAAAAAGGGTCTGCCTCATGCTCCCGCATTGATCAAAA
GAACCAACCGGCGGATTCCCGAGAGAACTTCCCATCGAGTCGCGGGATCC
