>Addgene plasmid #42778 | TAL3315 | addgene partial sequence | sequence record 60772 | JDS-TALEN-F 5'-TAGGGGTCGGTAAACAGTGG-3'
TGTGGCGGGTGAGCTTAGGGGGCCTCCGCTCCAGCTCGACACCGGGCAGCTGCTGAAGATCGCGAAGAGA
GGGGGAGTAACAGCGGTAGAGGCAGTGCACGCCTGGCGCAATGCGCTCACCGGGGCCCCCTTGAACCTGA
CCCCAGACCAGGTAGTCGCAATCGCGAACAATAATGGGGGAAAGCAAGCCCTGGAAACCGTGCAAAGGTT
GTTGCCGGTCCTTTGTCAAGACCACGGCCTTACACCGGAGCAAGTCGTGGCCATTGCAAATAATAACGGT
GGCAAACAGGCTCTTGAGACGGTTCAGAGACTTCTCCCAGTTCTCTGTCAAGCCCACGGGCTGACTCCCG
ATCAAGTTGTAGCGATTGCGTCGAACATTGGAGGGAAACAAGCATTGGAGACTGTCCAACGGCTCCTTCC
CGTGTTGTGTCAAGCCCACGGTTTGACGCCTGCACAAGTGGTCGCCATCGCCTCGAATGGCGGCGGTAAG
CAGGCGCTGGAAACAGTACAGCGCCTGCTGCCTGTACTGTGCCAGGATCATGGACTGACCCCAGACCAGG
TAGTCGCAATCGCGTCACATGACGGGGGAAAGCAAGCCCTGGAAACCGTGCAAAGGTTGTTGCCGGTCCT
TTGTCAAGACCACGGCCTTACACCGGAGCAAGTCGTGGCCATTGCATCCCACGACGGTGGCAAACAGGCT
CTTGAGACGGTTCAGAGACTTCTCCCAGTTCTCTGTCAAGCCCACGGGCTGACTCCCGATCAAGTTGTAG
CGATTGCGTCGCATGACGGAGGGAAACAAGCATTGGAGACTGTCCAACGGCTCCTTCCCGTGTTGTGTCA
AGCCCACGGTTTGACGCCTGCACAAGTGGTCGCCATCGCCAGCCATGATGGCGGTAAGCAGGCGCTGGAA
ACAGTACAGCGCCTGCTGCCTGTACTGTGCCAGGATCATGGACTGACCCCAGACC
